Addgene plasmid #193812: pET-51b(+) ChemoB-CaM
Purpose: Protein production of ChemoB-CaM in bacteria
Depositing lab: Julien Hiblot. Depositing organization: Max Planck Institute for Medical Research. Publication: A general method for the development of multicolor biosensors with large dynamic ranges. Hellweg L, Edenhofer A, Barck L, Huppertz MC, Frei MS, Tarnawski M, Bergner A, Koch B, Johnsson K, Hiblot J. Nat Chem Biol. 2023 Jun 8. doi: 10.1038/s41589-023-01350-1. PubMed 37291200.
Backbone
  Vector backbone: pET-51b(+)
  Backbone size w/o insert (bp): 5100
  Vector type: Bacterial Expression
Growth in bacteria
  Bacterial resistance: Ampicillin, 100 μg/mL
  Growth temperature: 37°C
  Growth strain: DH5alpha
  Copy number: High Copy
Gene/Insert
  Gene/Insert name: ChemoB-CaM
  Species: Synthetic
  Insert size (bp): 2200
  Mutation: EBFP2: N39Y, V206K
  Promoter: T7
  Tag / fusion protein: 10xHis (C terminal on insert)
  Cloning method: Gibson Cloning
Terms and licenses: Academic/Nonprofit Terms; Industry Terms: Not Available to Industry
How to cite: pET-51b(+) ChemoB-CaM was a gift from Julien Hiblot (Addgene plasmid # 193812 ; http://n2t.net/addgene:193812 ; RRID:Addgene_193812)
