[The description below was written by a language model from this plasmid's Addgene catalogue record and pLannotate feature annotations shown in this document.]
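Description:
pET-51b(+) ChemoB-CaM is a bacterial expression plasmid built on the pET-51b(+) backbone for producing the synthetic biosensor protein ChemoB-CaM in E. coli. The sequenced record is about 7.4 kb. It is maintained through a ColE1/pMB1-type origin and selected with ampicillin via the β-lactamase gene. The catalogue lists it as high copy, although the feature table also shows the rop gene and the bom region carried over from pBR322, along with residual tetracycline-resistance fragments. An f1 origin is present as well, which would allow single-stranded DNA production with helper phage.

Expression is driven by a T7 promoter followed by a lac operator and the T7 gene 10 ribosome binding site, ending at a T7 terminator. The plasmid-borne lacI gene supplies repressor, so transcription depends on a host that provides T7 RNA polymerase and is induced with IPTG. The open reading frame starts with an N-terminal Strep-Tag II from the vector, followed by EBFP2 (recorded with N39Y and V206K mutations), calmodulin, a short segment annotated as a GCaMP2 fragment, and a HaloTag-derived domain. The GCaMP2-matching stretch plausibly corresponds to a calmodulin-binding peptide, though the record does not say so. The catalogue lists a C-terminal 10xHis tag; this is not annotated as such, and a short hit labelled SET1 lies in that position.

The layout places a blue fluorescent protein and a dye-labelable HaloTag on either side of a calcium-sensing module. This fits the associated publication's theme of multicolor biosensors with large dynamic ranges. The stated purpose is recombinant protein production, and the two affinity tags would support purification.
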