Features (pLannotate 1.2.2; 22 found; start..end, strand, type, name):
     12..467     +  rep_origin     f1 ori (sequence partly withheld): f1 bacteriophage origin of replication; arrow indicates direction of (+) strand synthesis
    582..1442    -  CDS            AmpR: β-lactamase; bla; confers resistance to ampicillin, carbenicillin, and related antibiotics
   1443..1535    -  promoter       AmpR promoter: bla
   1616..2204    +  rep_origin     ori: high-copy-number ColE1/pMB1/pBR322/pUC origin of replication
   2390..2529    -  misc_feature   bom: basis of mobility region from pBR322
   2631..2822    -  CDS            rop: Rop protein, which maintains plasmids at low copy number; rop
   2839..3219    +  CDS            YPB1_ECOLX: Protein predicted: Swiss-Prot protein existence level 4. From Escherichia coli.
   3281..3345    -  CDS            TcR (fragment): tetracycline efflux protein; tet; confers resistance to tetracycline
   3360..3381    -  protein_bind   CAP binding site: CAP binding activates transcription in the presence of cAMP. E. coli catabolite activator protein
   3394..4476    -  CDS            lacI: lac repressor; lacI; The lac repressor binds to the lac operator to inhibit transcription in E. coli. This inhibition can be relieved by adding lactose or isopropyl-β-D-thiogalactopyranoside (IPTG).
   4477..4554    -  promoter       lacI promoter: lacI
   4562..4841    -  CDS            TcR (fragment): tetracycline efflux protein; tet; confers resistance to tetracycline
   4867..4885    +  promoter       T7 promoter: promoter for bacteriophage T7 RNA polymerase
   4886..4910    +  protein_bind   lac operator: The lac repressor binds to the lac operator to inhibit transcription in E. coli. This inhibition can be relieved by adding lactose or isopropyl-β-D-thiogalactopyranoside (IPTG). lac repressor encoded by lacI
   4925..4947    +  RBS            RBS: efficient ribosome binding site from bacteriophage T7 gene 10 (Olins and Rangwala, 1989)
   4963..4986    +  CDS            Strep-Tag II: peptide that binds Strep-Tactin®, an engineered form of streptavidin
   5017..5733    +  CDS            EBFP2: EBFP2 is a basic (constitutively fluorescent) blue fluorescent protein published in 2007, derived from Aequorea victoria. It is reported to be a rapidly-maturing monomer with moderate acid sensitivity.
   5725..6165    +  CDS            calmodulin: calcium-binding protein
   6274..6348    +  CDS            GCaMP2 (fragment): GCaMP2 is a basic (constitutively fluorescent) green fluorescent protein published in 2006, derived from Aequorea victoria.
   6358..7238    +  CDS            HaloTag® (fragment) (sequence partly withheld): modified bacterial dehalogenase that forms covalent bonds with chloroalkane derivatives
   7308..7325    +  CDS            SET1 (fragment): solubility-enhancement tag derived from T7 phage gene 10B
   7333..7380    +  terminator     T7 terminator: transcription terminator for bacteriophage T7 RNA polymerase
>Addgene plasmid #193812 | pET-51b(+) ChemoB-CaM | addgene full sequence | sequence record 381758 | Addgene NGS Result
TGGCGAATGGG
[124 nt withheld, positions 12-135]
C
[91 nt withheld, positions 137-227]
A
[49 nt withheld, positions 229-277]
CCTTTGACGTTGGAGTCCACGTTCTTT
[37 nt withheld, positions 305-341]
ACCCTATCTCGGTCTATTCTTTTGATTTATAAGGGATTTTGCCGATTTCGGCCTATTGGTTAAAAAATGA
GCTGATTTAACAAAAATTTAACGCGAATTTTAACAAAATATTAACGTTTACAATTTCTGGCGGCACGATG
GCATGAGATTATCAAAAAGGATCTTCACCTAGATCCTTTTAAATTAAAAATGAAGTTTTAAATCAATCTA
AAGTATATATGAGTAAACTTGGTCTGACAGTTACCAATGCTTAATCAGTGAGGCACCTATCTCAGCGATC
TGTCTATTTCGTTCATCCATAGTTGCCTGACTCCCCGTCGTGTAGATAACTACGATACGGGAGGGCTTAC
CATCTGGCCCCAGTGCTGCAATGATACCGCGAGACCCACGCTCACCGGCTCCAGATTTATCAGCAATAAA
CCAGCCAGCCGGAAGGGCCGAGCGCAGAAGTGGTCCTGCAACTTTATCCGCCTCCATCCAGTCTATTAAT
TGTTGCCGGGAAGCTAGAGTAAGTAGTTCGCCAGTTAATAGTTTGCGCAACGTTGTTGCCATTGCTACAG
GCATCGTGGTGTCACGCTCGTCGTTTGGTATGGCTTCATTCAGCTCCGGTTCCCAACGATCAAGGCGAGT
TACATGATCCCCCATGTTGTGCAAAAAAGCGGTTAGCTCCTTCGGTCCTCCGATCGTTGTCAGAAGTAAG
TTGGCCGCAGTGTTATCACTCATGGTTATGGCAGCACTGCATAATTCTCTTACTGTCATGCCATCCGTAA
GATGCTTTTCTGTGACTGGTGAGTACTCAACCAAGTCATTCTGAGAATAGTGTATGCGGCGACCGAGTTG
CTCTTGCCCGGCGTCAATACGGGATAATACCGCGCCACATAGCAGAACTTTAAAAGTGCTCATCATTGGA
AAACGTTCTTCGGGGCGAAAACTCTCAAGGATCTTACCGCTGTTGAGATCCAGTTCGATGTAACCCACTC
GTGCACCCAACTGATCTTCAGCATCTTTTACTTTCACCAGCGTTTCTGGGTGAGCAAAAACAGGAAGGCA
AAATGCCGCAAAAAAGGGAATAAGGGCGACACGGAAATGTTGAATACTCATACTCTTCCTTTTTCAATCA
TGATTGAAGCATTTATCAGGGTTATTGTCTCATGAGCGGATACATATTTGAATGTATTTAGAAAAATAAA
CAAATAGGTCATGACCAAAATCCCTTAACGTGAGTTTTCGTTCCACTGAGCGTCAGACCCCGTAGAAAAG
ATCAAAGGATCTTCTTGAGATCCTTTTTTTCTGCGCGTAATCTGCTGCTTGCAAACAAAAAAACCACCGC
TACCAGCGGTGGTTTGTTTGCCGGATCAAGAGCTACCAACTCTTTTTCCGAAGGTAACTGGCTTCAGCAG
AGCGCAGATACCAAATACTGTCCTTCTAGTGTAGCCGTAGTTAGGCCACCACTTCAAGAACTCTGTAGCA
CCGCCTACATACCTCGCTCTGCTAATCCTGTTACCAGTGGCTGCTGCCAGTGGCGATAAGTCGTGTCTTA
CCGGGTTGGACTCAAGACGATAGTTACCGGATAAGGCGCAGCGGTCGGGCTGAACGGGGGGTTCGTGCAC
ACAGCCCAGCTTGGAGCGAACGACCTACACCGAACTGAGATACCTACAGCGTGAGCTATGAGAAAGCGCC
ACGCTTCCCGAAGGGAGAAAGGCGGACAGGTATCCGGTAAGCGGCAGGGTCGGAACAGGAGAGCGCACGA
GGGAGCTTCCAGGGGGAAACGCCTGGTATCTTTATAGTCCTGTCGGGTTTCGCCACCTCTGACTTGAGCG
TCGATTTTTGTGATGCTCGTCAGGGGGGCGGAGCCTATGGAAAAACGCCAGCAACGCGGCCTTTTTACGG
TTCCTGGCCTTTTGCTGGCCTTTTGCTCACATGTTCTTTCCTGCGTTATCCCCTGATTCTGTGGATAACC
GTATTACCGCCTTTGAGTGAGCTGATACCGCTCGCCGCAGCCGAACGACCGAGCGCAGCGAGTCAGTGAG
CGAGGAAGCGGAAGAGCGCCTGATGCGGTATTTTCTCCTTACGCATCTGTGCGGTATTTCACACCGCAAT
GGTGCACTCTCAGTACAATCTGCTCTGATGCCGCATAGTTAAGCCAGTATACACTCCGCTATCGCTACGT
GACTGGGTCATGGCTGCGCCCCGACACCCGCCAACACCCGCTGACGCGCCCTGACGGGCTTGTCTGCTCC
CGGCATCCGCTTACAGACAAGCTGTGACCGTCTCCGGGAGCTGCATGTGTCAGAGGTTTTCACCGTCATC
ACCGAAACGCGCGAGGCAGCTGCGGTAAAGCTCATCAGCGTGGTCGTGAAGCGATTCACAGATGTCTGCC
TGTTCATCCGCGTCCAGCTCGTTGAGTTTCTCCAGAAGCGTTAATGTCTGGCTTCTGATAAAGCGGGCCA
TGTTAAGGGCGGTTTTTTCCTGTTTGGTCACTGATGCCTCCGTGTAAGGGGGATTTCTGTTCATGGGGGT
AATGATACCGATGAAACGAGAGAGGATGCTCACGATACGGGTTACTGATGATGAACATGCCCGGTTACTG
GAACGTTGTGAGGGTAAACAACTGGCGGTATGGATGCGGCGGGACCAGAGAAAAATCACTCAGGGTCAAT
GCCAGCGCTTCGTTAATACAGATGTAGGTGTTCCACAGGGTAGCCAGCAGCATCCTGCGATGCAGATCCG
GAACATAATGGTGCAGGGCGCTGACTTCCGCGTTTCCAGACTTTACGAAACACGGAAACCGAAGACCATT
CATGTTGTTGCTCAGGTCGCAGACGTTTTGCAGCAGCAGTCGCTTCACGTTCGCTCGCGTATCGGTGATT
CATTCTGCTAACCAGTAAGGCAACCCCGCCAGCCTAGCCGGGTCCTCAACGACAGGAGCACGATCATGCT
AGTCATGCCCCGCGCCCACCGGAAGGAGCTGACTGGGTTGAAGGCTCTCAAGGGCATCGGTCGAGATCCC
GGTGCCTAATGAGTGAGCTAACTTACATTAATTGCGTTGCGCTCACTGCCCGCTTTCCAGTCGGGAAACC
TGTCGTGCCAGCTGCATTAATGAATCGGCCAACGCGCGGGGAGAGGCGGTTTGCGTATTGGGCGCCAGGG
TGGTTTTTCTTTTCACCAGTGAGACGGGCAACAGCTGATTGCCCTTCACCGCCTGGCCCTGAGAGAGTTG
CAGCAAGCGGTCCACGCTGGTTTGCCCCAGCAGGCGAAAATCCTGTTTGATGGTGGTTAACGGCGGGATA
TAACATGAGCTGTCTTCGGTATCGTCGTATCCCACTACCGAGATGTCCGCACCAACGCGCAGCCCGGACT
CGGTAATGGCGCGCATTGCGCCCAGCGCCATCTGATCGTTGGCAACCAGCATCGCAGTGGGAACGATGCC
CTCATTCAGCATTTGCATGGTTTGTTGAAAACCGGACATGGCACTCCAGTCGCCTTCCCGTTCCGCTATC
GGCTGAATTTGATTGCGAGTGAGATATTTATGCCAGCCAGCCAGACGCAGACGCGCCGAGACAGAACTTA
ATGGGCCCGCTAACAGCGCGATTTGCTGGTGACCCAATGCGACCAGATGCTCCACGCCCAGTCGCGTACC
GTCTTCATGGGAGAAAATAATACTGTTGATGGGTGTCTGGTCAGAGACATCAAGAAATAACGCCGGAACA
TTAGTGCAGGTAGCTTCCACAGCAATGGCATCCTGGTCATCCAGCGGATAGTTAATGATCAGCCCACTGA
CGCGTTGCGCGAGAAGATTGTGCACCGCCGCTTTACAGGCTTCGACGCCGCTTCGTTCTACCATCGACAC
CACCACGCTGGCACCCAGTTGATCGGCGCGAGATTTAATCGCCGCGACAATTTGCGACGGCGCGTGCAGG
GCCAGACTGGAGGTGGCAACGCCAATCAGCAACGACTGTTTGCCCGCCAGTTGTTGTGCCACGCGGTTGG
GAATGTAATTCAGCTCCGCCATCGCCGCTTCCACTTTTTCCCGCGTTTTCGCAGAAACGTGGCTGGCCTG
GTTCACCACGCGGGAAACGGTCTGATAAGAGACACCGGCATACTCTGCGACATCGTATAACGTTACTGGT
TTCACATTCACCACCCTGAATTGACTCTCTTCCGGGCGCTATCATGCCATACCGCGAAAGGTTTTGCGCC
ATTCGATGGTGTCCGGGATCTCGACGCTCTCCCTTATGCGACTCCTGCATTAGGAAGCAGCCCAGTAGTA
GGTTGAGGCCGTTGAGCACCGCCGCCGCAAGGAATGGTGCATGCAAGGAGATGGCGCCCAACAGTCCCCC
GGCCACGGGGCCTGCCACCATACCCACGCCGAAACAAGCGCTCATGAGCCCGAAGTGGCGAGCCCGATCT
TCCCCATCGGTGATGTCGGCGATATAGGCGCCAGCAACCGCACCTGTGGCGCCGGTGATGCCGGCCACGA
TGCGTCCGGCGTAGAGGATCGAGATCGATCTCGATCCCGCGAAATTAATACGACTCACTATAGGGGAATT
GTGAGCGGATAACAATTCCCCTCTAGAAATAATTTTGTTTAACTTTAAGAAGGAGATATACCATGGCAAG
CTGGAGCCACCCGCAGTTCGAAAAGGGTGCAGATGACGACGACAAGGTACCGCATATGGTGAGCAAGGGC
GAGGAGCTGTTCACCGGGGTGGTGCCCATCCTGGTCGAGCTGGACGGCGACGTAAACGGCCACAAGTTCA
GCGTGAGGGGCGAGGGCGAGGGCGATGCCACCTACGGCAAGCTGACCCTGAAGTTCATCTGCACCACCGG
CAAGCTGCCCGTGCCCTGGCCCACCCTCGTGACCACCCTGAGCCACGGCGTGCAGTGCTTCGCCCGCTAC
CCCGACCACATGAAGCAGCACGACTTCTTCAAGTCCGCCATGCCCGAAGGCTACGTCCAGGAGCGCACCA
TCTTCTTCAAGGACGACGGCACCTACAAGACCCGCGCCGAGGTGAAGTTCGAGGGCGACACCCTAGTGAA
CCGCATCGAGCTGAAGGGCGTCGACTTCAAGGAGGACGGCAACATCCTGGGGCACAAGCTGGAGTACAAC
TTCAACAGCCACAACATCTATATCATGGCCGTCAAGCAGAAGAACGGCATCAAGGTGAACTTCAAGATCC
GACACAACGTGGAGGACGGCAGCGTGCAGCTCGCCGACCACTACCAGCAGAACACCCCCATCGGCGACGG
CCCCGTGCTGCTGCCCGACAGCCACTACCTGAGCACCCAGTCCAAACTGAGCAAAGACCCCAACGAGAAG
CGCGATCACATGGTCCTGCTGGAGTTCCGCACCGCCGCCGGGATCACTGGTGGCACCCTGCCGGACCAAC
TGACTGAAGAGCAGATCGCAGAATTTAAAGAGGCTTTCTCCCTATTTGACAAGGACGGGGATGGGACAAT
AACAACCAAGGAGCTGGGGACGGTGATGCGGTCTCTGGGGCAGAACCCCACAGAAGCAGAGCTGCAGGAC
ATGATCAATGAAGTAGATGCCGACGGTGACGGCACAATCGACTTCCCTGAGTTCCTGACAATGATGGCAA
GAAAAATGAAAGACACAGACAGTGAAGAAGAAATTAGAGAAGCGTTCCGTGTGTTTGATAAGGATGGCAA
TGGCTACATCAGTGCAGCAGAGCTTCGCCACGTGATGACAAACCTTGGAGAGAAGTTAACAGATGAAGAG
GTTGATGAAATGATCAGGGAAGCAGACATCGATGGGGATGGTCAGGTAAACTACGAAGAGTTTGTAGTGA
TGATGACAGCGAAGGAATTCCCTCCTCCTCCGCCACCGCCACCACCGCCGCCGCCGCCACCACCACCTCC
TCCGCCTCCTCCACCACCACCGCCACCGCCTCCACCACCTGGCGGCAGCAGGGTCGACTCATCACGTCGT
AAGTTCAATAAGACAGGTAAGGCACTGAGAGCTATAGGTCGGCTGAGCTCACTCGAGTCTGGC
[870 nt withheld, positions 6355-7224]
CTGGAGATTTCCGGTGCTCCGGGCTTCTCCTCAATTTCCGCTCATCACCACCATCATCACCATCACCACC
ACTAATTAACCTAGGCTGCTGCCACCGCTGAGCAATAACTAGCATAACCCCTTGGGGCCTCTAAACTGGT
CTTGAGGGGTTTTTTGCTGAAAGGAGGAACTATATCCGGAT
